LOCUS       Exported 2162 bp ds-DNA circular SYN 13-MAY-2021
DEFINITION  MoClo Basic Part: Controllable promoter - pTet - tetR regulated
            (strong constitutive promoter repressed by tetR, C0040, which can
            itself be inhibited by tetracycline or aTc) [E:R0040:B].
ACCESSION   .
VERSION     .
KEYWORDS    R0040 (pTet)_EB
SOURCE      synthetic DNA construct
  ORGANISM  synthetic DNA construct
REFERENCE   1 (bases 1 to 2162)
  AUTHORS   Iverson SV, Haddock TL, Beal J, Densmore DM
  TITLE     CIDAR MoClo: Improved MoClo Assembly Standard and New E. coli Part
            Library Enable Rapid Combinatorial Design for Synthetic and
            Traditional Biology.
  JOURNAL   ACS Synth Biol. 2016 Jan 15;5(1):99-103. doi:
            10.1021/acssynbio.5b00124. Epub 2015 Nov 4.
  PUBMED    26479688
REFERENCE   2 (bases 1 to 2162)
  AUTHORS   .
  TITLE     Direct Submission
  JOURNAL   Exported May 13, 2021 from SnapGene Server 1.1.58
            http://www.snapgene.com
FEATURES             Location/Qualifiers
     source          1..2162
                     /organism="synthetic DNA construct"
                     /mol_type="other DNA"
     protein_bind    5..23
                     /gene="tetO"
                     /label=tet operator
                     /bound_moiety="tetracycline repressor TetR"
                     /note="bacterial operator O2 for the tetR and tetA genes"
     protein_bind    30..48
                     /gene="tetO"
                     /label=tet operator
                     /bound_moiety="tetracycline repressor TetR"
                     /note="bacterial operator O2 for the tetR and tetA genes"
     misc_feature    70..90
                     /label=BioBrick suffix
                     /note="universal suffix for all parts"
     primer_bind     complement(96..113)
                     /label=L4440
                     /note="L4440 vector, forward primer"
     rep_origin      complement(267..855)
                     /direction=LEFT
                     /label=ori
                     /note="high-copy-number ColE1/pMB1/pBR322/pUC origin of
                     replication"
     primer_bind     complement(347..366)
                     /label=pBR322ori-F
                     /note="pBR322 origin, forward primer"
     CDS             complement(1026..1886)
                     /codon_start=1
                     /gene="bla"
                     /product="beta-lactamase"
                     /label=AmpR
                     /note="confers resistance to ampicillin, carbenicillin, and
                     related antibiotics"
                     /translation="MSIQHFRVALIPFFAAFCLPVFAHPETLVKVKDAEDQLGARVGYI
                     ELDLNSGKILESFRPEERFPMMSTFKVLLCGAVLSRIDAGQEQLGRRIHYSQNDLVEYS
                     PVTEKHLTDGMTVRELCSAAITMSDNTAANLLLTTIGGPKELTAFLHNMGDHVTRLDRW
                     EPELNEAIPNDERDTTMPVAMATTLRKLLTGELLTLASRQQLIDWMEADKVAGPLLRSA
                     LPAGWFIADKSGAGERGSRGIIAALGPDGKPSRIVVIYTTGSQATMDERNRQIAEIGAS
                     LIKHW"
     primer_bind     1649..1668
                     /label=Amp-R
                     /note="Ampicillin resistance gene, reverse primer"
     promoter        complement(1887..1991)
                     /gene="bla"
                     /label=AmpR promoter
     primer_bind     2059..2077
                     /label=pBRforEco
                     /note="pBR322 vectors, upsteam of EcoRI site, forward
                     primer"
     terminator      2081..2124
                     /label=bacterial terminator
                     /note="putative bacterial transcription terminator"
     misc_feature    2127..2148
                     /label=BioBrick prefix
                     /note="BioBrick prefix for parts that do not start with
                     ""ATG"""
ORIGIN
        1 gctttcccta tcagtgatag agattgacat ccctatcagt gatagagata ctgagcacta
       61 ctagagacct actagtagcg gccgctgcag gcttcctcgc tcactgactc gctgcgctcg
      121 gtcgttcggc tgcggcgagc ggtatcagct cactcaaagg cggtaatacg gttatccaca
      181 gaatcagggg ataacgcagg aaagaacatg tgagcaaaag gccagcaaaa ggccaggaac
      241 cgtaaaaagg ccgcgttgct ggcgtttttc cacaggctcc gcccccctga cgagcatcac
      301 aaaaatcgac gctcaagtca gaggtggcga aacccgacag gactataaag ataccaggcg
      361 tttccccctg gaagctccct cgtgcgctct cctgttccga ccctgccgct taccggatac
      421 ctgtccgcct ttctcccttc gggaagcgtg gcgctttctc atagctcacg ctgtaggtat
      481 ctcagttcgg tgtaggtcgt tcgctccaag ctgggctgtg tgcacgaacc ccccgttcag
      541 cccgaccgct gcgccttatc cggtaactat cgtcttgagt ccaacccggt aagacacgac
      601 ttatcgccac tggcagcagc cactggtaac aggattagca gagcgaggta tgtaggcggt
      661 gctacagagt tcttgaagtg gtggcctaac tacggctaca ctagaagaac agtatttggt
      721 atctgcgctc tgctgaagcc agttaccttc ggaaaaagag ttggtagctc ttgatccggc
      781 aaacaaacca ccgctggtag cggtggtttt tttgtttgca agcagcagat tacgcgcaga
      841 aaaaaaggat ctcaagaaga tcctttgatc ttttctacgg ggtctgacgc tcagtggaac
      901 gaaaactcac gttaagggat tttggtcatg agattatcaa aaaggatctt cacctagatc
      961 cttttaaatt aaaaatgaag ttttaaatca atctaaagta tatatgagta aacttggtct
     1021 gacagttacc aatgcttaat cagtgaggca cctatctcag cgatctgtct atttcgttca
     1081 tccatagttg cctgactccc cgtcgtgtag ataactacga tacgggaggg cttaccatct
     1141 ggccccagtg ctgcaatgat accgcgcgac ccacgctcac cggctccaga tttatcagca
     1201 ataaaccagc cagccggaag ggccgagcgc agaagtggtc ctgcaacttt atccgcctcc
     1261 atccagtcta ttaattgttg ccgggaagct agagtaagta gttcgccagt taatagtttg
     1321 cgcaacgttg ttgccattgc tacaggcatc gtggtgtcac gctcgtcgtt tggtatggct
     1381 tcattcagct ccggttccca acgatcaagg cgagttacat gatcccccat gttgtgcaaa
     1441 aaagcggtta gctccttcgg tcctccgatc gttgtcagaa gtaagttggc cgcagtgtta
     1501 tcactcatgg ttatggcagc actgcataat tctcttactg tcatgccatc cgtaagatgc
     1561 ttttctgtga ctggtgagta ctcaaccaag tcattctgag aatagtgtat gcggcgaccg
     1621 agttgctctt gcccggcgtc aatacgggat aataccgcgc cacatagcag aactttaaaa
     1681 gtgctcatca ttggaaaacg ttcttcgggg cgaaaactct caaggatctt accgctgttg
     1741 agatccagtt cgatgtaacc cactcgtgca cccaactgat cttcagcatc ttttactttc
     1801 accagcgttt ctgggtgagc aaaaacagga aggcaaaatg ccgcaaaaaa gggaataagg
     1861 gcgacacgga aatgttgaat actcatactc ttcctttttc aatattattg aagcatttat
     1921 cagggttatt gtctcatgag cggatacata tttgaatgta tttagaaaaa taaacaaata
     1981 ggggttccgc gcacatttcc ccgaaaagtg ccacctgacg tctaagaaac cattattatc
     2041 atgacattaa cctataaaaa taggcgtatc acgaggcaga atttcagata aaaaaaatcc
     2101 ttagctttcg ctaaggatga tttctggaat tcgcggccgc ttctagagac tagtgggtct
     2161 ca
//
