[The description below was written by a language model from this plasmid's Addgene catalogue record and the feature table of its GenBank file.]
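Description:
R0040 (pTet)_EB is a small (2,162 bp) circular synthetic-biology plasmid from the CIDAR MoClo E. coli part library. It carries a single Basic Part, a promoter, in the DVA destination vector backbone. It is maintained in E. coli through a high-copy ColE1/pMB1/pUC-type origin of replication, although the catalogue lists copy number as unknown. Selection is with ampicillin, using a beta-lactamase (AmpR) gene driven by its own promoter. The backbone also carries BioBrick prefix and suffix sequences flanking the part position, a putative bacterial transcription terminator just upstream of the prefix, and several standard sequencing primer sites.

The payload is the pTet promoter (R0040), annotated in the feature table as two tet operator (tetO, O2-type) sites near the start of the sequence. The promoter is strongly constitutive on its own. It is shut off when the TetR repressor (part C0040 in the same library) binds the operators, and expression is restored when tetracycline or anhydrotetracycline releases TetR, so it acts as an inducible switch in cells that supply TetR. The plasmid has no coding sequence or reporter downstream of the promoter and is a storage and donor vector rather than an expression construct.

The "EB" suffix and the [E:R0040:B] notation name the fusion sites flanking the part. In MoClo (Golden Gate-style) assembly, these sites set the position and order in which the promoter is joined to ribosome binding sites, coding sequences and terminators. The feature table does not annotate the fusion sites or the Type IIS restriction sites. The part is intended for combinatorial construction of regulated transcriptional units and genetic circuits in E. coli.
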