Addgene plasmid #66009: R0040 (pTet)_EB
Purpose: MoClo Basic Part: Controllable promoter - pTet - tetR regulated (strong constitutive promoter repressed by tetR, C0040, which can itself be inhibited by tetracycline or aTc) [E:R0040:B]
Depositing lab: Douglas Densmore. Depositing organization: Boston University Main Campus. Publication: CIDAR MoClo: Improved MoClo Assembly Standard and New E. coli Part Library Enable Rapid Combinatorial Design for Synthetic and Traditional Biology. Iverson SV, Haddock TL, Beal J, Densmore DM. ACS Synth Biol. 2016 Jan 15;5(1):99-103. doi: 10.1021/acssynbio.5b00124. Epub 2015 Nov 4. PubMed 26479688.
Backbone
  Vector backbone: DVA
  Vector type: Synthetic Biology
Growth in bacteria
  Bacterial resistance: Ampicillin, 100 μg/mL
  Growth temperature: 37°C
  Growth strain: DH5alpha
  Copy number: Unknown
Gene/Insert
  Gene/Insert name: Controllable promoter (alt name: Basic Part - Promoter)
  Species: Synthetic
  Cloning method: Unknown
Terms and licenses: Academic/Nonprofit Terms; Industry Terms: Not Available to Industry
How to cite: R0040 (pTet)_EB was a gift from Douglas Densmore (Addgene plasmid # 66009 ; http://n2t.net/addgene:66009 ; RRID:Addgene_66009)
