>Addgene plasmid #66009 | R0040 (pTet)_EB | addgene partial sequence | sequence record 114122 | MoCloR 5'-gccacctgacgtctaagaaacc-3'
ATAGGCGTATCACGAGGCAGAATTTCAGATAAAAAAAATCCTTAGCTTTCGCTAAGGATGATTTCTGGAA
TTCGCGGCCGCTTCTAGAGACTAGTGGGTCTCAGCTTTCCCTATCAGTGATAGAGATTGACATCCCTATC
AGTGATAGAGATACTGAGCACTACTAGAGACCTACTAGTAGCGGCCGCTGCAGGCTTCCTCGCTCACTGA
CTCGCTGCGCTCGGTCGTTCGGCTGCGGCGAGCGGTATCAGCTCACTCAAAGGCGGTAATACGGTTATCC
ACAGAATCAGGGGATAACGCAGGAAAGAACATGTGAGCAAAAGGCCAGCAAAAGGCCAGGAACCGTAAAA
AGGCCGCGTTGCTGGCGTTTTTCCACAGGCTCCGCCCCCCTGACGAGCATCACAAAAATCGACGCTCAAG
TCAGAGGTGGCGAAACCCGACAGGACTATAAAGATACCAGGCGTTTCCCCCTGGAAGCTCCCTCGTGCGC
TCTCCTGTTCCGACCCTGCCGCTTACCGGATACCTGTCCGCCTTTCTCCCTTCGGGAAGCGTGGCGCTTT
CTCATAGCTCACGCTGTAGGTATCTCAGTTCGGTGTAGGTCGTTCGCTCCAAGCTGGGCTGTGTGCACGA
ACCCCCCGTTCAGCCCGACCGCTGCGCCTTATCCGGTAACTATCGTCTTGAGTCCAACCCGGTAAGACAC
GACTTATCGCCACTGGCAGCAGCCACTGGTAACAGGATTAGCAGAGCGAGGTATGTAGGCGGTGCTACAG
AGTTCTTGAAGTGGTGGCCTAACTACGGCTACACTAGAAGAACAGTATTTGGTATCTGCGCTCTGCTGAA
GCCAGTTACCTTCGGAA
